Addgene plasmid #196935: TRE-Lepr_Short-IRES-eGFP
Purpose: Doxycycline inducible expression of short Lepr (no signaling) with eGFP marker
Depositing lab: Elaine Fuchs. Depositing organization: Rockefeller University. Publication: Ras drives malignancy through stem cell crosstalk with the microenvironment. Yuan S, Stewart KS, Yang Y, Abdusselamoglu MD, Parigi SM, Feinberg TY, Tumaneng K, Yang H, Levorse JM, Polak L, Ng D, Fuchs E. Nature. 2022 Nov 30. doi: 10.1038/s41586-022-05475-6. PubMed 36450983.
Backbone
  Vector backbone: pTET-IRES-EGFP
  Vector type: Mammalian Expression, Lentiviral
Growth in bacteria
  Bacterial resistance: Ampicillin, 100 μg/mL
  Growth temperature: 37°C
  Growth strain: NEB Stable
  Copy number: High Copy
Gene/Insert
  Gene/Insert name: Lepr
  Species: M. musculus (mouse)
  Mutation: short isoform, lack of signaling casacade
  Entrez Gene: Lepr (a.k.a. LEPROT, Leprb, Modb1, OB-RGRP, Obr, db, diabetes, obese-like, obl)
  Promoter: TRE
  Cloning method: Unknown
  Sequencing primers: 5′ AGAGCTCGTTTAGTGAACCG; 3′ AACGCACACCGGCCTTATTC
Terms and licenses: Academic/Nonprofit Terms; Industry Terms: Not Available to Industry
How to cite: TRE-Lepr_Short-IRES-eGFP was a gift from Elaine Fuchs (Addgene plasmid # 196935 ; http://n2t.net/addgene:196935 ; RRID:Addgene_196935)
