[The description below was written by a language model from this plasmid's Addgene catalogue record and pLannotate feature annotations shown in this document.]
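Description:
TRE-Lepr_Short-IRES-eGFP is an HIV-1-based lentiviral transfer plasmid for doxycycline-inducible expression in mammalian cells, built on the pTET-IRES-EGFP backbone. It is propagated in E. coli through a high-copy ColE1/pUC-type origin and selected with ampicillin (AmpR under its own bla promoter). The viral portion carries the usual cis-acting elements for packaging and transduction: LTR sequences at both ends, the Ψ packaging signal with a gag fragment, the Rev response element, a cPPT/CTS and a WPRE downstream of the payload to enhance transcript expression. A loxP site lies just upstream of the 3′ LTR. The backbone outside the LTRs also retains remnants of older vector lineages, including an SV40 promoter with gpt fragments, SV40 small t intron and poly(A) sequences, and fragments of TcR, rop and bom. These appear to be backbone carry-over rather than part of the designed payload.

The expression cassette consists of a tetracycline response element with seven tetO copies fused to a minimal CMV promoter, driving the short isoform of mouse leptin receptor (Lepr), followed by an EMCV IRES and EGFP. According to the record, this short isoform lacks the signalling cascade of the full-length receptor. The feature table annotates the coding region as a partial match to mouse LEPR, which fits a truncated isoform. Because the TRE promoter requires a tetracycline-controlled transactivator, which is not annotated on this plasmid, one must be supplied separately for doxycycline induction. The IRES allows EGFP to be translated from the same transcript, marking cells that express the receptor. The construct provides inducible expression of a signalling-deficient Lepr and was deposited with a study of Ras-driven malignancy and stem cell crosstalk with the microenvironment.
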