Features (pLannotate 1.2.2; 37 found; start..end, strand, type, name):
      1..330     +  CDS            nef (fragment): NEF_HV1BR - Experimental evidence at protein level: Swiss-Prot protein existence level 1. Extracellular Nef protein targets CD4(+) T-lymphocytes for apoptosis by interacting with CXCR4 surface receptors (PubMed:14990729). From Human immunodeficiency virus type 1 group M subtype B (isolate BRU/LAI) (HIV-1).
    378..635     +  LTR            5' LTR (truncated): truncated 5' long terminal repeat (LTR) from HIV-1
    682..807     +  misc_feature   HIV-1 Ψ: packaging signal of human immunodeficiency virus type 1
    791..1154    +  CDS            HIV-1 gag (fragment): gag protein from human immunodeficiency virus 1; gag
   1300..1533    +  misc_feature   RRE: The Rev response element (RRE) of HIV-1 allows for Rev-dependent mRNA export from the nucleus to the cytoplasm.
   1910..2010    +  CDS            Rev (fragment): human immunodeficiency virus 1 (HIV-1) Rev protein; rev; enhances nuclear export of unspliced and incompletely spliced viral mRNAs
   2067..2337    +  protein_bind   tetracycline response element: contains seven copies of the tetracycline operator tetO tetracycline repressor TetR
   2348..2365    +  misc_feature   MCS (fragment): pUC18/19 multiple cloning site
   2370..2408    +  promoter       minimal CMV promoter: human cytomegalovirus (CMV) immediate early promoter
   2547..2578    +  misc_feature   MCS (fragment): pUC18/19 multiple cloning site
   2600..2717    +  misc_feature   cPPT/CTS: central polypurine tract and central termination sequence of HIV-1
   2753..5191    +  CDS            Lepr (fragment): LEPR_MOUSE - Also known as Db, Obr. Experimental evidence at protein level: Swiss-Prot protein existence level 1. [Isoform E]: Antagonizes Isoform A and isoform B-mediated LEP binding and endocytosis. From Mus musculus (Mouse).
   5233..5784    +  misc_feature   IRES: internal ribosome entry site (IRES) of the encephalomyocarditis virus (EMCV)
   5787..6503    +  CDS            EGFP: EGFP is a basic (constitutively fluorescent) green fluorescent protein published in 1996, derived from Aequorea victoria. It is reported to be a rapidly-maturing weak dimer with moderate acid sensitivity.
   6504..6521    +  misc_feature   MCS (fragment): multiple cloning site
   6560..6602    +  misc_feature   MCS (fragment): pBluescript multiple cloning site
   6612..7200    +  misc_feature   WPRE: woodchuck hepatitis virus posttranscriptional regulatory element
   7219..7323    +  CDS            nef (fragment): NEF_HV1LA - Experimental evidence at protein level: Swiss-Prot protein existence level 1. Extracellular Nef protein targets CD4(+) T-lymphocytes for apoptosis by interacting with CXCR4 surface receptors. From Human immunodeficiency virus type 1 group M subtype B (isolate Lai) (HIV-1).
   7344..7377    +  protein_bind   loxP: Cre-mediated recombination occurs in the 8-bp core sequence (GCATACAT). Cre recombinase
   7397..7577    +  LTR            5' LTR (truncated): truncated 5' long terminal repeat (LTR) from HIV-1
   7602..7620    -  promoter       SP6 promoter: promoter for bacteriophage SP6 RNA polymerase
   7848..8127    +  CDS            TcR (fragment): tetracycline efflux protein; tet; confers resistance to tetracycline
   8128..8176    -  misc_feature   bom (fragment): basis of mobility region from pBR322
   8278..8313    -  CDS            rop (fragment): Rop protein, which maintains plasmids at low copy number; rop
   8408..8512    +  promoter       AmpR promoter: bla
   8513..9373    +  CDS            AmpR: β-lactamase; bla; confers resistance to ampicillin, carbenicillin, and related antibiotics
   9544..10132   +  rep_origin     ori: high-copy-number ColE1/pMB1/pBR322/pUC origin of replication
  10315..10371   +  CDS            lacI (fragment): lac repressor; lacI; The lac repressor binds to the lac operator to inhibit transcription in E. coli. This inhibition can be relieved by adding lactose or isopropyl-β-D-thiogalactopyranoside (IPTG).
  10378..10707   +  promoter       SV40 promoter: SV40 enhancer and early promoter
  10907..11026   +  CDS            gpt (fragment): XGPT_ECOLI - Also known as gpp, gxu. Experimental evidence at protein level: Swiss-Prot protein existence level 1. Purine salvage pathway enzyme that catalyzes the transfer of the ribosyl-5-phosphate group from 5-phospho-alpha-D-ribose 1- diphosphate (PRPP) to the N9 position of the 6-oxopurines guanine and xanthine to form the corresponding ribonucleotides GMP (guanosine 5'- monophosphate) and XMP (xanthosine 5'-monophosphate), with the release of PPi. To a lesser extent, also acts on hypoxanthine (PubMed:9100006, PubMed:3886014). Does not ribophosphorylate adenine (PubMed:3886014). From Esch
  11026..11361   +  CDS            gpt (fragment): XGPT_ECOLI - Also known as gpp, gxu. Experimental evidence at protein level: Swiss-Prot protein existence level 1. Purine salvage pathway enzyme that catalyzes the transfer of the ribosyl-5-phosphate group from 5-phospho-alpha-D-ribose 1- diphosphate (PRPP) to the N9 position of the 6-oxopurines guanine and xanthine to form the corresponding ribonucleotides GMP (guanosine 5'- monophosphate) and XMP (xanthosine 5'-monophosphate), with the release of PPi. To a lesser extent, also acts on hypoxanthine (PubMed:9100006, PubMed:3886014). Does not ribophosphorylate adenine (PubMed:3886014). From Esch
  11456..11761   +  CDS            frsA (fragment): FRSA_ECOLI - Also known as yafA. Experimental evidence at protein level: Swiss-Prot protein existence level 1. Catalyzes the hydrolysis of esters (PubMed:15808744). Displays esterase activity toward pNP-butyrate (PubMed:15808744). May stimulate mixed-acid fermentation by acting as a fermentation/respiration switch that down-regulates respiration and up- regulates fermentation rates (PubMed:15169777). From Escherichia coli (strain K12).
  11765..11839   +  CDS            small t antigen (fragment): SV40 (simian virus 40) small t antigen
  11841..11906   +  intron         small t intron: SV40 (simian virus 40) small t antigen intron
  12036..12056   +  CDS            SV40 NLS: nuclear localization signal of SV40 (simian virus 40) large T antigen
  12375..12458   +  CDS            large T antigen (fragment): large T antigen from SV40 (simian virus 40)
  12481..12615   +  polyA_signal   SV40 poly(A) signal: SV40 polyadenylation signal
>Addgene plasmid #196935 | TRE-Lepr_Short-IRES-eGFP | addgene full sequence | sequence record 385702 | Addgene NGS Result
TTGGAAGGGCTAATTCACTCCCAAAGAAGACAAGATATCCTTGATCTGTGGATCTACCACACACAAGGCT
ACTTCCCTGATTAGCAGAACTACACACCAGGGCCAGGGGTCAGATATCCACTGACCTTTGGATGGTGCTA
CAAGCTAGTACCAGTTGAGCCAGATAAGGTAGAAGAGGCCAATAAAGGAGAGAACACCAGCTTGTTACAC
CCTGTGAGCCTGCATGGGATGGATGACCCGGAGAGAGAAGTGTTAGAGTGGAGGTTTGACAGCCGCCTAG
CATTTCATCACGTGGCCCGAGAGCTGCATCCGGAGTACTTCAAGAACTGCTGATATCGAGCTTGCTACAA
GGGACTTTCCGCTGGGGACTTTCCAGGGAGGCGTGGCCTGGGCGGGACTGGGGAGTGGCGAGCCCTCAGA
TCCTGCATATAAGCAGCTGCTTTTTGCCTGTACTGGGTCTCTCTGGTTAGACCAGATCTGAGCCTGGGAG
CTCTCTGGCTAACTAGGGAACCCACTGCTTAAGCCTCAATAAAGCTTGCCTTGAGTGCTTCAAGTAGTGT
GTGCCCGTCTGTTGTGTGACTCTGGTAACTAGAGATCCCTCAGACCCTTTTAGTCAGTGTGGAAAATCTC
TAGCAGTGGCGCCCGAACAGGGACTTGAAAGCGAAAGGGAAACCAGAGGAGCTCTCTCGACGCAGGACTC
GGCTTGCTGAAGCGCGCACGGCAAGAGGCGAGGGGCGGCGACTGGTGAGTACGCCAAAAATTTTGACTAG
CGGAGGCTAGAAGGAGAGAGATGGGTGCGAGAGCGTCAGTATTAAGCGGGGGAGAATTAGATCGCGATGG
GAAAAAATTCGGTTAAGGCCAGGGGGAAAGAAAAAATATAAATTAAAACATATAGTATGGGCAAGCAGGG
AGCTAGAACGATTCGCAGTTAATCCTGGCCTGTTAGAAACATCAGAAGGCTGTAGACAAATACTGGGACA
GCTACAACCATCCCTTCAGACAGGATCAGAAGAACTTAGATCATTATATAATACAGTAGCAACCCTCTAT
TGTGTGCATCAAAGGATAGAGATAAAAGACACCAAGGAAGCTTTAGACAAGATAGAGGAAGAGCAAAACA
AAAGTAAGACCACCGCACAGCAAGCGGCCGCTGATCTTCAGACCTGGAGGAGGAGATATGAGGGACAATT
GGAGAAGTGAATTATATAAATATAAAGTAGTAAAAATTGAACCATTAGGAGTAGCACCCACCAAGGCAAA
GAGAAGAGTGGTGCAGAGAGAAAAAAGAGCAGTGGGAATAGGAGCTTTGTTCCTTGGGTTCTTGGGAGCA
GCAGGAAGCACTATGGGCGCAGCGTCAATGACGCTGACGGTACAGGCCAGACAATTATTGTCTGGTATAG
TGCAGCAGCAGAACAATTTGCTGAGGGCTATTGAGGCGCAACAGCATCTGTTGCAACTCACAGTCTGGGG
CATCAAGCAGCTCCAGGCAAGAATCCTGGCTGTGGAAAGATACCTAAAGGATCAACAGCTCCTGGGGATT
TGGGGTTGCTCTGGAAAACTCATTTGCACCACTGCTGTGCCTTGGAATGCTAGTTGGAGTAATAAATCTC
TGGAACAGATTTGGAATCACACGACCTGGATGGAGTGGGACAGAGAAATTAACAATTACACAAGCTTAAT
ACACTCCTTAATTGAAGAATCGCAAAACCAGCAAGAAAAGAATGAACAAGAATTATTGGAATTAGATAAA
TGGGCAAGTTTGTGGAATTGGTTTAACATAACAAATTGGCTGTGGTATATAAAATTATTCATAATGATAG
TAGGAGGCTTGGTAGGTTTAAGAATAGTTTTTGCTGTACTTTCTATAGTGAATAGAGTTAGGCAGGGATA
TTCACCATTATCGTTTCAGACCCACCTCCCAACCCCGAGGGGACCCGACAGGCCCGAAGGAATAGAAGAA
GAAGGTGGAGAGAGAGACAGAGACAGATCCATTCGATTAGTGAACGGATCTCGACGGTATCGATCACGAG
ACTAGCCTCGACCATCGCTAGAGTCGAGTTTACCACTCCCTATCAGTGATAGAGAAAAGTGAAAGTCGAG
TTTACCACTCCCTATCAGTGATAGAGAAAAGTGAAAGTCGAGTTTACCACTCCCTATCAGTGATAGAGAA
AAGTGAAAGTCGAGTTTACCACTCCCTATCAGTGATAGAGAAAAGTGAAAGTCGAGTTTACCACTCCCTA
TCAGTGATAGAGAAAAGTGAAAGTCGAGTTTACCACTCCCTATCAGTGATAGAGAAAAGTGAAAGTCGAG
TTTACCACTCCCTATCAGTGATAGAGAAAAGTGAAAGTCGAGCTCGGTACCCGGGTCGAGGTAGGCGTGT
ACGGTGGGAGGCCTATATAAGCAGAGCTCGTTTAGTGAACCGTCAGATCGCCTGGAGACGCCATCCACGC
TGTTTTGACCTCCATAGAAGACACCGGGACCGATCCAGCCTCCGCGGCCCCGAATTGTGAGATCTCAACC
GGTTTAGGCGGCCGCTTCTGCTAGCTAATTCGAGCTCGGTACCCGGGGATCCTCTAGAATCTCGACGGTA
TCGGTTAACTTTTAAAAGAAAAGGGGGGATTGGGGGGTACAGTGCAGGGGAAAGAATAGTAGACATAATA
GCAACAGACATACAAACTAAAGAATTACAAAAACAAATTACAAAAATTCAAAATTTTATCGATCACGAGA
CTAGCCTCGAGGTTTCGCCACCATGATGTGTCAGAAATTCTATGTGGTTTTGTTACACTGGGAATTTCTT
TATGTGATAGCTGCACTTAACCTGGCATATCCAATCTCTCCCTGGAAATTTAAGTTGTTTTGTGGACCAC
CGAACACAACCGATGACTCCTTTCTCTCACCTGCTGGAGCCCCAAACAATGCCTCGGCTTTGAAGGGGGC
TTCTGAAGCAATTGTTGAAGCTAAATTTAATTCAAGTGGTATCTACGTTCCTGAGTTATCCAAAACAGTC
TTCCACTGTTGCTTTGGGAATGAGCAAGGTCAAAACTGCTCTGCACTCACAGACAACACTGAAGGGAAGA
CACTGGCTTCAGTAGTGAAGGCTTCAGTTTTTCGCCAGCTAGGTGTAAACTGGGACATAGAGTGCTGGAT
GAAAGGGGACTTGACATTATTCATCTGTCATATGGAGCCATTACCTAAGAACCCCTTCAAGAATTATGAC
TCTAAGGTCCATCTTTTATATGATCTGCCTGAAGTCATAGATGATTCGCCTCTGCCCCCACTGAAAGACA
GCTTTCAGACTGTCCAATGCAACTGCAGTCTTCGGGGATGTGAATGTCATGTGCCGGTACCCAGAGCCAA
ACTCAACTACGCTCTTCTGATGTATTTGGAAATCACATCTGCCGGTGTGAGTTTTCAGTCACCTCTGATG
TCACTGCAGCCCATGCTTGTTGTGAAACCCGATCCACCCTTAGGTTTGCATATGGAAGTCACAGATGATG
GTAATTTAAAGATTTCTTGGGACAGCCAAACAATGGCACCATCTCCGCTTCAATATCAGGTGAAATATTT
AGAGAATTCTACAATTGTAAGAGAGGCTGCTGAAATTGTCTCAGCTACATCTCTGCTGGTAGACAGTGTG
CTTCCTGGATCTTCATATGAGGTCCAGGTGAGGAGCAAGAGACTGGATGGTTCAGGAGTCTGGAGTGACT
GGAGTTCACCTCAAGTCTTTACCACACAAGATGTTGTGTATTTTCCACCCAAAATTCTGACTAGTGTTGG
ATCGAATGCTTCTTTTCATTGCATCTACAAAAACGAAAACCAGATTATCTCCTCAAAACAGATAGTTTGG
TGGAGGAATCTAGCTGAGAAAATCCCTGAGATACAGTACAGCATTGTGAGTGACCGAGTTAGCAAAGTTA
CCTTCTCCAACCTGAAAGCCACCAGACCTCGAGGGAAGTTTACCTATGACGCAGTGTACTGCTGCAATGA
GCAGGCGTGCCATCACCGCTATGCTGAATTATACGTGATCGATGTCAATATCAATATATCATGTGAAACT
GACGGGTACTTAACTAAAATGACTTGCAGATGGTCACCCAGCACAATCCAATCACTAGTGGGAAGCACTG
TGCAGCTGAGGTATCACAGGCGCAGCCTGTATTGTCCTGATAGTCCATCTATTCATCCTACGTCTGAGCC
CAAAAACTGCGTCTTACAGAGAGACGGCTTTTATGAATGTGTTTTCCAGCCAATCTTTCTATTATCTGGC
TATACAATGTGGATCAGGATCAACCATTCTTTAGGTTCACTTGACTCGCCACCAACGTGTGTCCTTCCTG
ACTCCGTAGTAAAACCACTACCTCCATCTAACGTAAAAGCAGAGATTACTGTAAACACTGGATTATTGAA
AGTATCTTGGGAAAAGCCAGTCTTTCCGGAGAATAACCTTCAATTCCAGATTCGATATGGCTTAAGTGGA
AAAGAAATACAATGGAAGACACATGAGGTATTCGATGCAAAGTCAAAGTCTGCCAGCCTGCTGGTGTCAG
ACCTCTGTGCAGTCTATGTGGTCCAGGTTCGCTGCCGGCGGTTGGATGGACTAGGATATTGGAGTAATTG
GAGCAGTCCAGCCTATACGCTTGTCATGGATGTAAAAGTTCCTATGAGAGGGCCTGAATTTTGGAGAAAA
ATGGATGGGGACGTTACCTTCTCATGGCCCATGAGTAAAGTGAGTGCTGTGGAGTCACTCAGTGCTTATC
CCCTGAGCAGCAGCTGTGTCATCCTTTCCTGGACACTGTCACCTGATGATTATAGTCTGTTATATCTGGT
TATTGAATGGAAGATCCTTAATGAAGATGATGGAATGAAGTGGCTTAGAATTCCCTCGAATGTTAAAAAG
TTTTATATCCACGATAATTTTATTCCCATCGAGAAATATCAGTTTAGTCTTTACCCAGTATTTATGGAAG
GAGTTGGAAAACCAAAGATAATTAATGGTTTCACCAAAGATGCTATCGACAAGCAGCAGAATGACGCAGG
GCTGTATGTCATTGTACCCATAATTATTTCCTCTTGTGTCCTACTGCTCGGAACACTGTTAATTTCACAC
CAGAGAATGAAAAAGTTGTTTTGGGACGATGTTCCAAACCCCAAGAATTGTTCCTGGGCACAAGGACTGA
ATTTCCAAAAGAGAACGGACACTCTTTGAGGAATTCCGCCCCCCCCCCCCTAACGTTACTGGCCGAAGCC
GCTTGGAATAAGGCCGGTGTGCGTTTGTCTATATGTTATTTTCCACCATATTGCCGTCTTTTGGCAATGT
GAGGGCCCGGAAACCTGGCCCTGTCTTCTTGACGAGCATTCCTAGGGGTCTTTCCCCTCTCGCCAAAGGA
ATGCAAGGTCTGTTGAATGTCGTGAAGGAAGCAGTTCCTCTGGAAGCTTCTTGAAGACAAACAACGTCTG
TAGCGACCCTTTGCAGGCAGCGGAACCCCCCACCTGGCGACAGGTGCCTCTGCGGCCAAAAGCCACGTGT
ATAAGATACACCTGCAAAGGCGGCACAACCCCAGTGCCACGTTGTGAGTTGGATAGTTGTGGAAAGAGTC
AAATGGCTCTCCTCAAGCGTATTCAACAAGGGGCTGAAGGATGCCCAGAAGGTACCCCATTGTATGGGAT
CTGATCTGGGGCCTCGGTGCACATGCTTTACATGTGTTTAGTCGAGGTTAAAAAACGTCTAGGCCCCCCG
AACCACGGGGACGTGGTTTTCCTTTGAAAAACACGATGATAATACCATGGTGAGCAAGGGCGAGGAGCTG
TTCACCGGGGTGGTGCCCATCCTGGTCGAGCTGGACGGCGACGTAAACGGCCACAAGTTCAGCGTGTCCG
GCGAGGGCGAGGGCGATGCCACCTACGGCAAGCTGACCCTGAAGTTCATCTGCACCACCGGCAAGCTGCC
CGTGCCCTGGCCCACCCTCGTGACCACCCTGACCTACGGCGTGCAGTGCTTCAGCCGCTACCCCGACCAC
ATGAAGCAGCACGACTTCTTCAAGTCCGCCATGCCCGAAGGCTACGTCCAGGAGCGCACCATCTTCTTCA
AGGACGACGGCAACTACAAGACCCGCGCCGAGGTGAAGTTCGAGGGCGACACCCTGGTGAACCGCATCGA
GCTGAAGGGCATCGACTTCAAGGAGGACGGCAACATCCTGGGGCACAAGCTGGAGTACAACTACAACAGC
CACAACGTCTATATCATGGCCGACAAGCAGAAGAACGGCATCAAGGTGAACTTCAAGATCCGCCACAACA
TCGAGGACGGCAGCGTGCAGCTCGCCGACCACTACCAGCAGAACACCCCCATCGGCGACGGCCCCGTGCT
GCTGCCCGACAACCACTACCTGAGCACCCAGTCCGCCCTGAGCAAAGACCCCAACGAGAAGCGCGATCAC
ATGGTCCTGCTGGAGTTCGTGACCGCCGCCGGGATCACTCTCGGCATGGACGAGCTGTACAAGTCCGGAC
TCAGATCTCGACTAGCTAGTAGCTAGCTAGCTAGTCGAGCTCAAGCTTCGAATTCGATATCAAGCTTATC
GCGATACCGTCGACCTCGAGGGAATTCCGATAATCAACCTCTGGATTACAAAATTTGTGAAAGATTGACT
GGTATTCTTAACTATGTTGCTCCTTTTACGCTATGTGGATACGCTGCTTTAATGCCTTTGTATCATGCTA
TTGCTTCCCGTATGGCTTTCATTTTCTCCTCCTTGTATAAATCCTGGTTGCTGTCTCTTTATGAGGAGTT
GTGGCCCGTTGTCAGGCAACGTGGCGTGGTGTGCACTGTGTTTGCTGACGCAACCCCCACTGGTTGGGGC
ATTGCCACCACCTGTCAGCTCCTTTCCGGGACTTTCGCTTTCCCCCTCCCTATTGCCACGGCGGAACTCA
TCGCCGCCTGCCTTGCCCGCTGCTGGACAGGGGCTCGGCTGTTGGGCACTGACAATTCCGTGGTGTTGTC
GGGGAAGCTGACGTCCTTTCCATGGCTGCTCGCCTGTGTTGCCACCTGGATTCTGCGCGGGACGTCCTTC
TGCTACGTCCCTTCGGCCCTCAATCCAGCGGACCTTCCTTCCCGCGGCCTGCTGCCGGCTCTGCGGCCTC
TTCCGCGTCTTCGCCTTCGCCCTCAGACGAGTCGGATCTCCCTTTGGGCCGCCTCCCCGCATCGGGAATT
CGAGCTCGGTACCTTTAAGACCAATGACTTACAAGGCAGCTGTAGATCTTAGCCACTTTTTAAAAGAAAA
GGGGGGACTGGAAGGGCTAATTCACTCCCAACGAAGACAAGATGGGATCAATTCACCATGGGAATAACTT
CGTATAGCATACATTATACGAAGTTATGCTGCTTTTTGCTTGTACTGGGTCTCTCTGGTTAGACCAGATC
TGAGCCTGGGAGCTCTCTGGCTAACTAGGGAACCCACTGCTTAAGCCTCAATAAAGCTTGCCTTGAGTGC
TTCAAGTAGTGTGTGCCCGTCTGTTGTGTGACTCTGGTAACTAGAGATCCCTCAGACCCTTTTAGTCAGT
GTGGAAAATCTCTAGCAGCATCTAGAATTAATTCCGTGTATTCTATAGTGTCACCTAAATCGTATGTGTA
TGATACATAAGGTTATGTATTAATTGTAGCCGCGTTCTAACGACAATATGTACAAGCCTAATTGTGTAGC
ATCTGGCTTACTGAAGCAGACCCTATCATCTCTCTCGTAAACTGCCGTCAGAGTCGGTTTGGTTGGACGA
ACCTTCTGAGTTTCTGGTAACGCCGTCCCGCACCCGGAAATGGTCAGCGAACCAATCAGCAGGGTCATCG
CTAGCCAGATCCTCTACGCCGGACGCATCGTGGCCGGCATCACCGGCGCCACAGGTGCGGTTGCTGGCGC
CTATATCGCCGACATCACCGATGGGGAAGATCGGGCTCGCCACTTCGGGCTCATGAGCGCTTGTTTCGGC
GTGGGTATGGTGGCAGGCCCCGTGGCCGGGGGACTGTTGGGCGCCATCTCCTTGCATGCACCATTCCTTG
CGGCGGCGGTGCTCAACGGCCTCAACCTACTACTGGGCTGCTTCCTAATGCAGGAGTCGCATAAGGGAGA
GCGTCGAATGGTGCACTCTCAGTACAATCTGCTCTGATGCCGCATAGTTAAGCCAGCCCCGACACCCGCC
AACACCCGCTGACGCGCCCTGACGGGCTTGTCTGCTCCCGGCATCCGCTTACAGACAAGCTGTGACCGTC
TCCGGGAGCTGCATGTGTCAGAGGTTTTCACCGTCATCACCGAAACGCGCGAGACGAAAGGGCCTCGTGA
TACGCCTATTTTTATAGGTTAATGTCATGATAATAATGGTTTCTTAGACGTCAGGTGGCACTTTTCGGGG
AAATGTGCGCGGAACCCCTATTTGTTTATTTTTCTAAATACATTCAAATATGTATCCGCTCATGAGACAA
TAACCCTGATAAATGCTTCAATAATATTGAAAAAGGAAGAGTATGAGTATTCAACATTTCCGTGTCGCCC
TTATTCCCTTTTTTGCGGCATTTTGCCTTCCTGTTTTTGCTCACCCAGAAACGCTGGTGAAAGTAAAAGA
TGCTGAAGATCAGTTGGGTGCACGAGTGGGTTACATCGAACTGGATCTCAACAGCGGTAAGATCCTTGAG
AGTTTTCGCCCCGAAGAACGTTTTCCAATGATGAGCACTTTTAAAGTTCTGCTATGTGGCGCGGTATTAT
CCCGTATTGACGCCGGGCAAGAGCAACTCGGTCGCCGCATACACTATTCTCAGAATGACTTGGTTGAGTA
CTCACCAGTCACAGAAAAGCATCTTACGGATGGCATGACAGTAAGAGAATTATGCAGTGCTGCCATAACC
ATGAGTGATAACACTGCGGCCAACTTACTTCTGACAACGATCGGAGGACCGAAGGAGCTAACCGCTTTTT
TGCACAACATGGGGGATCATGTAACTCGCCTTGATCGTTGGGAACCGGAGCTGAATGAAGCCATACCAAA
CGACGAGCGTGACACCACGATGCCTGTAGCAATGGCAACAACGTTGCGCAAACTATTAACTGGCGAACTA
CTTACTCTAGCTTCCCGGCAACAATTAATAGACTGGATGGAGGCGGATAAAGTTGCAGGACCACTTCTGC
GCTCGGCCCTTCCGGCTGGCTGGTTTATTGCTGATAAATCTGGAGCCGGTGAGCGTGGGTCTCGCGGTAT
CATTGCAGCACTGGGGCCAGATGGTAAGCCCTCCCGTATCGTAGTTATCTACACGACGGGGAGTCAGGCA
ACTATGGATGAACGAAATAGACAGATCGCTGAGATAGGTGCCTCACTGATTAAGCATTGGTAACTGTCAG
ACCAAGTTTACTCATATATACTTTAGATTGATTTAAAACTTCATTTTTAATTTAAAAGGATCTAGGTGAA
GATCCTTTTTGATAATCTCATGACCAAAATCCCTTAACGTGAGTTTTCGTTCCACTGAGCGTCAGACCCC
GTAGAAAAGATCAAAGGATCTTCTTGAGATCCTTTTTTTCTGCGCGTAATCTGCTGCTTGCAAACAAAAA
AACCACCGCTACCAGCGGTGGTTTGTTTGCCGGATCAAGAGCTACCAACTCTTTTTCCGAAGGTAACTGG
CTTCAGCAGAGCGCAGATACCAAATACTGTTCTTCTAGTGTAGCCGTAGTTAGGCCACCACTTCAAGAAC
TCTGTAGCACCGCCTACATACCTCGCTCTGCTAATCCTGTTACCAGTGGCTGCTGCCAGTGGCGATAAGT
CGTGTCTTACCGGGTTGGACTCAAGACGATAGTTACCGGATAAGGCGCAGCGGTCGGGCTGAACGGGGGG
TTCGTGCACACAGCCCAGCTTGGAGCGAACGACCTACACCGAACTGAGATACCTACAGCGTGAGCTATGA
GAAAGCGCCACGCTTCCCGAAGGGAGAAAGGCGGACAGGTATCCGGTAAGCGGCAGGGTCGGAACAGGAG
AGCGCACGAGGGAGCTTCCAGGGGGAAACGCCTGGTATCTTTATAGTCCTGTCGGGTTTCGCCACCTCTG
ACTTGAGCGTCGATTTTTGTGATGCTCGTCAGGGGGGCGGAGCCTATGGAAAAACGCCAGCAACGCGGCC
TTTTTACGGTTCCTGGCCTTTTGCTGGCCTTTTGCTCACATGTTCTTTCCTGCGTTATCCCCTGATTCTG
TGGATAACCGTATTACCGCCTTTGAGTGAGCTGATACCGCTCGCCGCAGCCGAACGACCGAGCGCAGCGA
GTCAGTGAGCGAGGAAGCGGAAGAGCGCCCAATACGCAAACCGCCTCTCCCCGCGCGTTGGCCGATTCAT
TAATGCAGCTGTGGAATGTGTGTCAGTTAGGGTGTGGAAAGTCCCCAGGCTCCCCAGCAGGCAGAAGTAT
GCAAAGCATGCATCTCAATTAGTCAGCAACCAGGTGTGGAAAGTCCCCAGGCTCCCCAGCAGGCAGAAGT
ATGCAAAGCATGCATCTCAATTAGTCAGCAACCATAGTCCCGCCCCTAACTCCGCCCATCCCGCCCCTAA
CTCCGCCCAGTTCCGCCCATTCTCCGCCCCATGGCTGACTAATTTTTTTTATTTATGCAGAGGCCGAGGC
CGCCTCGGCCTCTGAGCTATTCCAGAAGTAGTGAGGAGGCTTTTTTGGAGGCCTAGGCTTTTGCAAAAAG
CTTGGACACAAGACAGGCTTGCGAGATATGTTTGAGAATACCACTTTATCCCGCGTCAGGGAGAGGCAGT
GCGTAAAAAGACGCGGACTCATGTGAAATACTGGTTTTTAGTGCGCCAGATCTCTATAATCTCGCGCAAC
CTATTTTCCCCTCGAACACTTTTTAAGCCGTAGATAAACAGGCTGGGACACTTCACATGAGCGAAAAATA
CATCGTCACCTGGGACATGTTGCAGATCCATGCACGTAAACTCGCAAGCCGACTGATGCCTTCTGAACAA
TGGAAAGGCATTATTGCCGTAAGCCGTGGCGGTCTGTACCGGGTGCGTTACTGGCGCGTGAACTGGGTAT
TCGTCATGTCGATACCGTTTGTATTTCCAGCTACGATCACGACAACCAGCGCGAGCTTAAAGTGCTGAAA
CGCGCAGAAGGCGATGGCGAAGGCTTCATCGTTATTGATGACCTGGTGGATACCGGTGGTACTGCGGTTG
CGATTCGTGAAATGTATCCAAAAGCGCACTTTGTCACCATCTTCGCAAAACCGGCTGGTCGTCCGCTGGT
TGATGACTATGTTGTTGATATCCCGCAAGATACCTGGATTGAACAGCCGTGGGATATGGGCGTCGTATTC
GTCCCGCCAATCTCCGGTCGCTAATCTTTTCAACGCCTGGCACTGCCGGGCGTTGTTCTTTTTAACTTCA
GGCGGGTTACAATAGTTTCCAGTAAGTATTCTGGAGGCTGCATCCATGACACAGGCAAACCTGAGCGAAA
CCCTGTTCAAACCCCGCTTTAAACATCCTGAAACCTCGACGCTAGTCCGCCGCTTTAATCACGGCGCACA
ACCGCCTGTGCAGTCGGCCCTTGATGGTAAAACCATCCCTCACTGGTATCGCATGATTAACCGTCTGATG
TGGATCTGGCGCGGCATTGACCCACGCGAAATCCTCGACGTCCAGGCACGTATTGTGATGAGCGATGCCG
AACGTACCGACGATGATTTATACGATACGGTGATTGGCTACCGTGGCGGCAACTGGATTTATGAGTGGGC
CCCGGATCTTTGTGAAGGAACCTTACTTCTGTGGTGTGACATAATTGGACAAACTACCTACAGAGATTTA
AAGCTCTAAGGTAAATATAAAATTTTTAAGTGTATAATGTGTTAAACTACTGATTCTAATTGTTTGTGTA
TTTTAGATTCCAACCTATGGAACTGATGAATGGGAGCAGTGGTGGAATGCCTTTAATGAGGAAAACCTGT
TTTGCTCAGAAGAAATGCCATCTAGTGATGATGAGGCTACTGCTGACTCTCAACATTCTACTCCTCCAAA
AAAGAAGAGAAAGGTAGAAGACCCCAAGGACTTTCCTTCAGAATTGCTAAGTTTTTTGAGTCATGCTGTG
TTTAGTAATAGAACTCTTGCTTGCTTTGCTATTTACACCACAAAGGAAAAAGCTGCACTGCTATACAAGA
AAATTATGGAAAAATATTCTGTAACCTTTATAAGTAGGCATAACAGTTATAATCATAACATACTGTTTTT
TCTTACTCCACACAGGCATAGAGTGTCTGCTATTAATAACTATGCTCAAAAATTGTGTACCTTTAGCTTT
TTAATTTGTAAAGGGGTTAATAAGGAATATTTGATGTATAGTGCCTTGACTAGAGATCATAATCAGCCAT
ACCACATTTGTAGAGGTTTTACTTGCTTTAAAAAACCTCCCACACCTCCCCCTGAACCTGAAACATAAAA
TGAATGCAATTGTTGTTGTTAACTTGTTTATTGCAGCTTATAATGGTTACAAATAAAGCAATAGCATCAC
AAATTTCACAAATAAAGCATTTTTTTCACTGCATTCTAGTTGTGGTTTGTCCAAACTCATCAATGTATCT
TATCATGTCTGGATCAACTGGATAACTCAAGCTAACCAAAATCATCCCAAACTTCCCACCCCATACCCTA
TTACCACTGCCAATTACCTGTGGTTTCATTTACTCTAAACCTGTGATTCCTCTGAATTATTTTCATTTTA
AAGAAATTGTATTTGTTAAATATGTACTACAAACTTAGTAG
